>Addgene plasmid #164676 | pBI-CMV1-mir144m2~451-CMV2-mir1 | addgene full sequence | sequence record 327560 | Addgene NGS Result
CGTTACATAACTTACGGTAAATGGCCCGCCTGGCTGACCGCCCAACGACCCCCGCCCATTGACGTCAATA
ATGACGTATGTTCCCATAGTAACGCCAATAGGGACTTTCCATTGACGTCAATGGGTGGAGTATTTACGGT
AAACTGCCCACTTGGCAGTACATCAAGTGTATCATATGCCAAGTACGCCCCCTATTGACGTCAATGACGG
TAAATGGCCCGCCTGGCATTATGCCCAGTACATGACCTTATGGGACTTTCCTACTTGGCAGTACATCTAC
GTATTAGTCATCGCTATTACCATGGTGATGCGGTTTTGGCAGTACATCAATGGGCGTGGATAGCGGTTTG
ACTCACGGGGATTTCCAAGTCTCCACCCCATTGACGTCAATGGGAGTTTGTTTTGGCACCAAAATCAACG
GGACTTTCCAAAATGTCGTAACAACTCCGCCCCATTGACGCAAATGGGCGGTAGGCGTGTACGGTGGGAG
GTCTATATAAGCAGAGCTGGTTTAGTGAACCGTCAGATCCGCTAGGGATCCTCTAGTCAGCTGACGCGTG
CTAGCGCGGCCGCGTTCTGCCCCCAGCCCCTCACAGTGCTTTTCAAGCCATGCTTCCTGTGCCCCCAGTG
ACTACCTGGCTGGGATATCATCATATACTGTAAGTTTGCGATGAGACACTACAGTATAGATGATGTACTA
GTCCGGTAAGTCCCAGCTCTGGAGCCTGACAAGGAGGACAGGAGAGATGCTGCAAGCCCAAGAAGCTCTC
TGCTCAGCCTGTCACAACCTACTGACTGCCAGGGCACTTGGGAATGGCAAGGAAACCGTTACCATTACTG
AGTTTAGTAATGGTAATGGTTCTCTTGCTATACCCAGAAAACGTGCCAGGAAGAGAACTCAGGACCCTGA
AGCAGACTACTGGAAGGGAGACTCCAAAGCTTGTCGACGATATCTCCAGAGGATCATAATCAGCCATACC
ACATTTGTAGAGGTTTTACTTGCTTTAAAAAACCTCCCACACCTCCCCCTGAACCTGAAACATAAAATGA
ATGCAATTGTTGTTGTTAACTTGTTTATTGCAGCTTATAATGGTTACAAATAAAGCAATAGCATCACAAA
TTTCACAAATAAAGCATTTTTTTCACTGCCCCGAGCTTCCTCGCTCACTGACTCGCTGCGCTCGGTCGTT
CGGCTGCGGCGAGCGGTATCAGCTCACTCAAAGGCGGTAATACGGTTATCCACAGAATCAGGGGATAACG
CAGGAAAGAACATGTGAGCAAAAGGCCAGCAAAAGGCCAGGAACCGTAAAAAGGCCGCGTTGCTGGCGTT
TTTCCATAGGCTCCGCCCCCCTGACGAGCATCACAAAAATCGACGCTCAAGTCAGAGGTGGCGAAACCCG
ACAGGACTATAAAGATACCAGGCGTTTCCCCCTGGAAGCTCCCTCGTGCGCTCTCCTGTTCCGACCCTGC
CGCTTACCGGATACCTGTCCGCCTTTCTCCCTTCGGGAAGCGTGGCGCTTTCTCATAGCTCACGCTGTAG
GTATCTCAGTTCGGTGTAGGTCGTTCGCTCCAAGCTGGGCTGTGTGCACGAACCCCCCGTTCAGCCCGAC
CGCTGCGCCTTATCCGGTAACTATCGTCTTGAGTCCAACCCGGTAAGACACGACTTATCGCCACTGGCAG
CAGCCACTGGTAACAGGATTAGCAGAGCGAGGTATGTAGGCGGTGCTACAGAGTTCTTGAAGTGGTGGCC
TAACTACGGCTACACTAGAAGAACAGTATTTGGTATCTGCGCTCTGCTGAAGCCAGTTACCTTCGGAAAA
AGAGTTGGTAGCTCTTGATCCGGCAAACAAACCACCGCTGGTAGCGGTGGTTTTTTTGTTTGCAAGCAGC
AGATTACGCGCAGAAAAAAAGGATCTCAAGAAGATCCTTTGATCTTTTCTACGGGGTCTGACGCTCAGTG
GAACGAAAACTCACGTTAAGGGATTTTGGTCATGAGATTATCAAAAAGGATCTTCACCTAGATCCTTTTA
AATTAAAAATGAAGTTTTAAATCAATCTAAAGTATATATGAGTAAACTTGGTCTGACAGTTACCAATGCT
TAATCAGTGAGGCACCTATCTCAGCGATCTGTCTATTTCGTTCATCCATAGTTGCCTGACTCCCCGTCGT
GTAGATAACTACGATACGGGAGGGCTTACCATCTGGCCCCAGTGCTGCAATGATACCGCGAGACCCACGC
TCACCGGCTCCAGATTTATCAGCAATAAACCAGCCAGCCGGAAGGGCCGAGCGCAGAAGTGGTCCTGCAA
CTTTATCCGCCTCCATCCAGTCTATTAATTGTTGCCGGGAAGCTAGAGTAAGTAGTTCGCCAGTTAATAG
TTTGCGCAACGTTGTTGCCATTGCTACAGGCATCGTGGTGTCACGCTCGTCGTTTGGTATGGCTTCATTC
AGCTCCGGTTCCCAACGATCAAGGCGAGTTACATGATCCCCCATGTTGTGCAAAAAAGCGGTTAGCTCCT
TCGGTCCTCCGATCGTTGTCAGAAGTAAGTTGGCCGCAGTGTTATCACTCATGGTTATGGCAGCACTGCA
TAATTCTCTTACTGTCATGCCATCCGTAAGATGCTTTTCTGTGACTGGTGAGTACTCAACCAAGTCATTC
TGAGAATAGTGTATGCGGCGACCGAGTTGCTCTTGCCCGGCGTCAACACGGGATAATACCGCGCCACATA
GCAGAACTTTAAAAGTGCTCATCATTGGAAAACGTTCTTCGGGGCGAAAACTCTCAAGGATCTTACCGCT
GTTGAGATCCAGTTCGATGTAACCCACTCGTGCACCCAACTGATCTTCAGCATCTTTTACTTTCACCAGC
GTTTCTGGGTGAGCAAAAACAGGAAGGCAAAATGCCGCAAAAAAGGGAATAAGGGCGACACGGAAATGTT
GAATACTCATACTCTTCCTTTTTCAATATTATTGAAGCATTTATCAGGGTTATTGTCTCATGAGCGGATA
CATATTTGAATGTATTTAGAAAAATAAACAAATAGGGGTTCCGCGCACATTTCCCCGAAAAGTGCCACCT
GACGTCGGCAGTGAAAAAAATGCTTTATTTGTGAAATTTGTGATGCTATTGCTTTATTTGTAACCATTAT
AAGCTGCAATAAACAAGTTAACAACAACAATTGCATTCATTTTATGTTTCAGGTTCAGGGGGAGGTGTGG
GAGGTTTTTTAAAGCAAGTAAAACCTCTACAAATGTGGTATGGCTGATTATGATCCTCTAGACTGCAGGG
CTGTCGGCCGCGGCGGCCCCCGTGGTGTGGAGTGCCCCTCAGTGCGGCGAGAGAGGTCCCGGCCTGAGAT
ACATACTTCTTTACATTCCATAGCTTAGCAGGTCCATATGGGCATATAAAGAAGTATGTTTCCCAAGCAG
GCAGTCTGCATGCAGTTCCAAGACCCCGGGACGCCGCCCCGGTAGAAGCTGACCCCAGATCTGGGCCCCC
GCGGCATATGACCGGTGAATTCTCCAGGCGATCTGACGGTTCACTAAACGAGCTCTGCTTATATAGGCCT
CCCACCGTACACGCCACCTCGACATACTCGAGTAGTTATTAATAGTAATCAATTACGGGGTCATTAGTTC
ATAGCCCATATATGGAGTTCCG
Features (pLannotate 1.2.2; 14 found; start..end, strand, type, name):
      1..304     +  enhancer       CMV enhancer: human cytomegalovirus immediate early enhancer
    305..508     +  promoter       CMV promoter: human cytomegalovirus (CMV) immediate early promoter
    632..709     +  ncRNA          mir-144: Accession: RF00682 - microRNA mir-144
    806..877     +  ncRNA          mir-451: Accession: RF00722 - microRNA mir-451
    962..1045    +  CDS            large T antigen (fragment): large T antigen from SV40 (simian virus 40)
   1068..1149    +  polyA_signal   SV40 poly(A) signal: SV40 polyadenylation signal
   1331..1919    -  rep_origin     ori: high-copy-number ColE1/pMB1/pBR322/pUC origin of replication
   2090..2950    -  CDS            AmpR: β-lactamase; bla; confers resistance to ampicillin, carbenicillin, and related antibiotics
   2951..3055    -  promoter       AmpR promoter: bla
   3088..3169    -  polyA_signal   SV40 poly(A) signal: SV40 polyadenylation signal
   3192..3275    -  CDS            large T antigen (fragment): large T antigen from SV40 (simian virus 40)
   3351..3427    -  ncRNA          mir-1: Accession: RF00103 - mir-1 microRNA precursor family
   3551..3585    -  promoter       minimal CMV promoter (fragment): human cytomegalovirus (CMV) immediate early promoter
   3603..3662    +  enhancer       CMV enhancer (fragment): human cytomegalovirus immediate early enhancer
