[The description below was written by a language model from this plasmid's Addgene catalogue record and pLannotate feature annotations shown in this document.]
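Description:
pBI-CMV1-mir144m2~451-CMV2-mir1 is a mammalian expression plasmid built on the Clontech pBI-CMV1 bidirectional backbone, designed to express two separate microRNA transcripts from one vector in transfected mammalian cells. It is maintained in E. coli through a ColE1/pUC-type origin and selected with ampicillin via the β-lactamase gene and its native promoter. The feature annotation describes the origin as a high-copy type, whereas the catalogue entry lists the plasmid as low copy. The sequenced record is about 3.7 kb.

The regulatory core is a CMV immediate-early enhancer shared by two divergent promoters. In one direction, the enhancer and full CMV promoter drive a human pri-miRNA fragment carrying the clustered mir-144 and mir-451 hairpins, cloned between NotI and HindIII. The mir-144 hairpin carries a variant called "mutant2", but the record does not say what the mutation is. In the opposite direction, a minimal CMV promoter drives the human mir-1-1 hairpin, inserted between BglII and PstI. Each transcription unit ends in its own SV40 polyadenylation signal. The short "large T antigen" fragments annotated beside these signals are most likely residual SV40 sequence rather than functional coding regions.

The stated purpose is co-expression of miR-144(mutant2)~451 and miR-1-1 in mammalian cells. The associated study examines how clustering with a neighbouring hairpin helps the processing of suboptimal microRNA hairpins. In that setting, the mutant cluster probably tests how changes to mir-144 affect processing within the cluster, while the independently transcribed miR-1-1 is plausibly an internal reference from the same plasmid, though the record does not say so.
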