Addgene plasmid #164676: pBI-CMV1-mir144m2~451-CMV2-mir1
Purpose: Express miR-144(mutant2)~451 and miR-1-1 in mammalian cells
Depositing lab: David Bartel. Depositing organization: Whitehead Institute for Biomedical Research. Publication: MicroRNA Clustering Assists Processing of Suboptimal MicroRNA Hairpins through the Action of the ERH Protein. Fang W, Bartel DP. Mol Cell. 2020 Apr 16;78(2):289-302.e6. doi: 10.1016/j.molcel.2020.01.026. PubMed 32302541.
Backbone
  Vector backbone: pBI-CMV1
  Backbone manufacturer: Clontech
  Backbone size w/o insert (bp): 3114
  Vector type: Mammalian Expression
Growth in bacteria
  Bacterial resistance: Ampicillin, 100 μg/mL
  Growth temperature: 37°C
  Growth strain: DH5alpha
  Copy number: Low Copy
Gene/Insert 1
  Gene/Insert name: miR-144(mutant2)~451
  Species: H. sapiens (human)
  Entrez Gene: MIR144 (a.k.a. MIRN144, mir-144)
  Promoter: CMV
  Cloning method: Restriction Enzyme; 5′ cloning site NotI (not destroyed); 3′ cloning site HindIII (not destroyed)
  Sequencing primers: 5′ CAATGGGAGTTTGTTTTGGC
Gene/Insert 2
  Gene/Insert name: miR-1-1
  Species: H. sapiens (human)
  Entrez Gene: MIR1-1 (a.k.a. MIRN1-1, hsa-mir-1-1, miRNA1-1, mir-1-1)
  Promoter: CMV
  Cloning method: Restriction Enzyme; 5′ cloning site BglII (not destroyed); 3′ cloning site PstI (not destroyed)
  Sequencing primers: 5′ TGGGCTATGAACTAATGACC
Terms and licenses: Academic/Nonprofit Terms; Industry Terms: Not Available to Industry
How to cite: pBI-CMV1-mir144m2~451-CMV2-mir1 was a gift from David Bartel (Addgene plasmid # 164676 ; http://n2t.net/addgene:164676 ; RRID:Addgene_164676)
