>Addgene plasmid #164676 | pBI-CMV1-mir144m2~451-CMV2-mir1 | depositor partial sequence | sequence record 319815 | CAATGGGAGTTTGTTTTGGC
GCAGAGCTGGTTTAGTGAACCGTCAGATCCGCTAGGGATCCTCTAGTCAGCTGACGCGTGCTAGCGCGGC
CGCGTTCTGCCCCCAGCCCCTCACAGTGCTTTTCAAGCCATGCTTCCTGTGCCCCCAGTGACTACCTGGC
TGGGATATCATCATATACTGTAAGTTTGCGATGAGACACTACAGTATAGATGATGTACTAGTCCGGTAAG
TCCCAGCTCTGGAGCCTGACAAGGAGGACAGGAGAGATGCTGCAAGCCCAAGAAGCTCTCTGCTCAGCCT
GTCACAACCTACTGACTGCCAGGGCACTTGGGAATGGCAAGGAAACCGTTACCATTACTGAGTTTAGTAA
TGGTAATGGTTCTCTTGCTATACCCAGAAAACGTGCCAGGAAGAGAACTCAGGACCCTGAAGCAGACTAC
TGGAAGGGAGACTCCAAAGCTTGTCGACGATATCTCCAGAGGATCATAATCAGCCATACCACATTTGTAG
AGGTTTTACTTGCTTTAAAAAACCTCCCACACCTCCCCCTGAACCTGAAACATAAAATGAATGCAATTGT
TGTTGTTAACTTGTTTATTGCAGCTTATAATGGTTACAAATAAAGCAATAGCATCACAAATTTCACAAAT
AAAGCATTTTTTTCACTGCCCCGAGCTTCCTCGCTCACTGACTCGCTGCGCTCGGTCGTTCGGCTGCGGC
GAGCGGTATCAGCTCACTCAAAGGCGGTAATACGGTTATCCACAGAATCAGGGGATAACGCAGGAAAG
